Addgene plasmid #117811: pGTag-NLS-eGFP-SV40
Purpose: Donor for precise CRISPR directed genomic integration using the GeneWeld method
Depositing lab: Jeffrey Essner. Publication: Efficient targeted integration directed by short homology in zebrafish and mammalian cells. Wierson WA, Welker JM, Almeida MP, Mann CM, Webster DA, Torrie ME, Weiss TJ, Kambakam S, Vollbrecht MK, Lan M, McKeighan KC, Levey J, Ming Z, Wehmeier A, Mikelson CS, Haltom JA, Kwan KM, Chien CB, Balciunas D, Ekker SC, Clark KJ, Webber BR, Moriarity BS, Solin SL, Carlson DF, Dobbs DL, McGrail M, Essner J. Elife. 2020 May 15;9. pii: 53968. doi: 10.7554/eLife.53968. PubMed 32412410.
Backbone
  Vector backbone: pK
  Backbone manufacturer: Karl J. Clark
  Backbone size w/o insert (bp): 2958
  Vector type: Synthetic Biology
Growth in bacteria
  Bacterial resistance: Kanamycin, 50 μg/mL
  Growth temperature: 30°C
  Growth strain: NEB Stable
  Copy number: High Copy
Gene/Insert
  Gene/Insert name: eGFP (alt name: GFP)
  Species: H. sapiens (human), D. rerio (zebrafish)
  Insert size (bp): 1179
  Tag / fusion protein: NLS (N terminal on insert)
  Cloning method: Gibson Cloning
  Sequencing primers: 5′ GCATGGATGTTTTCCCAGTC; 3′ atggctcataacaccccttg
Terms and licenses: Academic/Nonprofit Terms; Industry Terms: Not Available to Industry
Depositor comments: Online tools and cloning help available at <www.genesculpt.org/gtaghd/>. May work in additional species beyond those listed. Please visit https://www.biorxiv.org/content/10.1101/431627v2 for bioRxiv preprint.
How to cite: pGTag-NLS-eGFP-SV40 was a gift from Jeffrey Essner (Addgene plasmid # 117811 ; http://n2t.net/addgene:117811 ; RRID:Addgene_117811)
