[The description below was written by a language model from this plasmid's Addgene catalogue record and pLannotate feature annotations shown in this document.]
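Description:
pGTag-NLS-eGFP-SV40 is a 4.1 kb bacterial plasmid that serves as a donor template for CRISPR-directed knock-in by the GeneWeld method, in which short homology arms direct precise integration of a reporter cassette at a targeted genomic break. It is built on the pK backbone, listed as a synthetic biology vector. It is propagated in E. coli through a high-copy ColE1/pUC-type origin and selected with kanamycin via an aph(3')-Ia resistance gene. The record lists zebrafish and human as the species in which it is used, and the depositor notes it may work in others.

The cargo carries no annotated eukaryotic promoter. It begins with a P2A peptide coding sequence followed by EGFP, which the catalogue entry describes as carrying an N-terminal nuclear localisation signal. The NLS is not separately annotated but may lie in the short gap between P2A and EGFP. An SV40 polyadenylation signal follows, although the annotation places it on the opposite strand. This layout fits in-frame integration into a coding exon: expression would come from the endogenous promoter, the 2A element would release nuclear GFP from the truncated host protein, and the poly(A) signal would terminate the transcript.

Upstream of the P2A lies a lac promoter/operator and lacZα segment with T3 and T7 promoters and a remnant of the pBluescript polylinker. This may act as a replaceable screening cassette at a homology-arm cloning position, though the record does not state this, nor does it annotate the homology-arm sites or any guide RNA target sites. Remaining annotations are backbone remnants, including rrnB terminators, a lacI fragment and partial Gateway att sequences. The depositor points to online tools for designing the homology arms.
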