Features (pLannotate 1.2.2; 20 found; start..end, strand, type, name):
    121..213     +  CDS            lacI (fragment): lac repressor; lacI; The lac repressor binds to the lac operator to inhibit transcription in E. coli. This inhibition can be relieved by adding lactose or isopropyl-β-D-thiogalactopyranoside (IPTG).
    268..295     -  terminator     rrnB T2 terminator: transcription terminator T2 from the E. coli rrnB gene
    427..470     +  terminator     rrnB T1 terminator: Escherichia coli rrnB; transcription terminator T1 from the E. coli rrnB gene
    517..553     -  CDS            lacZα (fragment): LacZα fragment of β-galactosidase; lacZ fragment
    636..657     +  protein_bind   CAP binding site: CAP binding activates transcription in the presence of cAMP. E. coli catabolite activator protein
    672..702     +  promoter       lac promoter: promoter for the E. coli lac operon
    710..726     +  protein_bind   lac operator: The lac repressor binds to the lac operator to inhibit transcription in E. coli. This inhibition can be relieved by adding lactose or isopropyl-β-D-thiogalactopyranoside (IPTG). lac repressor encoded by lacI
    771..789     +  promoter       T3 promoter: promoter for bacteriophage T3 RNA polymerase
    805..828     +  misc_feature   MCS (fragment): pBluescript multiple cloning site
    837..855     -  promoter       T7 promoter: promoter for bacteriophage T7 RNA polymerase
    863..1018    +  CDS            lacZα (fragment): LacZα fragment of β-galactosidase; lacZ fragment
   1041..1097    +  CDS            P2A: 2A peptide from porcine teschovirus-1 polyprotein Eukaryotic ribosomes fail to insert a peptide bond between the Gly and Pro residues, yielding separate polypeptides.
   1125..1844    +  CDS            EGFP: the original enhanced GFP (Yang et al., 1996) mammalian codon-optimized
   1866..1883    -  promoter       T7 promoter (fragment): promoter for bacteriophage T7 RNA polymerase
   1888..2022    -  polyA_signal   SV40 poly(A) signal: SV40 polyadenylation signal
   2085..2105    -  protein_bind   attB3: mutant version of attB; core recombination site for the Gateway® BP reaction BP Clonase™
   2096..2181    -  protein_bind   attL1 (fragment): mutant version of attL; recombination site for the Gateway® LR reaction LR Clonase™
   2379..2397    -  promoter       T7 promoter: promoter for bacteriophage T7 RNA polymerase
   2531..3340    +  CDS            KanR: aminoglycoside phosphotransferase; aph(3')-Ia; confers resistance to kanamycin in bacteria or G418 (Geneticin®) in eukaryotes
   3487..4075    +  rep_origin     ori: high-copy-number ColE1/pMB1/pBR322/pUC origin of replication
>Addgene plasmid #117811 | pGTag-NLS-eGFP-SV40 | addgene full sequence | sequence record 227721 | Addgene NGS Result
CTTTCCTGCGTTATCCCCTGATTCTGTGGATAACCGTATTACCGCCTTTGAGTGAGCTGATACCGCTCGC
CGCAGCCGAACGACCGAGCGCAGCGAGTCAGTGAGCGAGGAAGCGGATGTGCGCCCAATACGCAAACCGC
CTCTCCCCGCGCGTTGGCCGATTCATTAATGCAGCTGGCACGACAGGTTTCCCGACTGGAAAGCGGGCAG
TGAGCGCAACGCAATTAATACGCGTACCGCTAGCCAGGAAGAGTTTGTAGAAACGCAAAAAGGCCATCCG
TCAGGATGGCCTTCTGCTTAGTTTGATGCCTGGCAGTTTATGGCGGGCGTCCTGCCCGCCACCCTCCGGG
CCGTTGCTTCACAACGTTCAAATCCGCTCCCGGCGGATTTGTCCTACTCAGGAGAGCGTTCACCGACAAA
CAACAGATAAAACGAAAGGCCCAGTCTTCCGACTGAGCCTTTCGTTTTATTTGATGCCTGGCAGTTCCCT
ACTCTCGCGTTAACGCTAGCATGGATGTTTTCCCAGTCACGACGTTGTAAAACGACGGCCAGTCTTAAGC
TCGGGCCCTGCAGCTCTAGAGCTCGAATTCGGGAGGCGTTCGGGCCACAGCGGACACGCAGGTGCGCAAC
GCAATTAATGTGAGTTAGCTCACTCATTAGGCACCCCAGGCTTTACACTTTATGCTTCCGGCTCGTATGT
TGTGTGGAATTGTGAGCGGATAACAATTTCACACAGGAAACAGCTATGACCATGATTACGCCAAGCGCGC
AATTAACCCTCACTAAAGGGAACAAAAGCTGGAGGACCTCGAGGGGGGGCCCGGTACCCAATTCGCCCTA
TAGTGAGTCGTATTACGCGCGCTCACTGGCCGTCGTTTTACAACGTCGTGACTGGGAAAACCCTGGCGTT
ACCCAACTTAATCGCCTTGCAGCACATCCCCCTTTCGCCAGCTGGCGTAATAGCGAAGAGGCCCGCACCG
ATCGCCCTTCCCAACAGTTGCGCAGCCTGAATGGCGAATGGACCTGCCACAGGATCCGGAGCCACGAACT
TCTCTCTGTTAAAGCAAGCAGGAGACGTGGAAGAAAACCCCGGTCCTATGGCTCCAAAGAAGAAGCGTAA
GGTAATGGTGAGCAAGGGCGAGGAGCTGTTCACCGGGGTGGTGCCCATCCTGGTCGAGCTGGACGGCGAC
GTAAACGGCCACAAGTTCAGCGTGTCCGGCGAGGGCGAGGGCGATGCCACCTACGGCAAGCTGACCCTGA
AGTTCATCTGCACCACCGGCAAGCTGCCCGTGCCCTGGCCCACCCTCGTGACCACCCTGACCTACGGCGT
GCAGTGCTTCAGCCGCTACCCCGACCACATGAAGCAGCACGACTTCTTCAAGTCCGCCATGCCCGAAGGC
TACGTCCAGGAGCGCACCATCTTCTTCAAGGACGACGGCAACTACAAGACCCGCGCCGAGGTGAAGTTCG
AGGGCGACACCCTGGTGAACCGCATCGAGCTGAAGGGCATCGACTTCAAGGAGGACGGCAACATCCTGGG
GCACAAGCTGGAGTACAACTACAACAGCCACAACGTCTATATCATGGCCGACAAGCAGAAGAACGGCATC
AAGGTGAACTTCAAGATCCGCCACAACATCGAGGACGGCAGCGTGCAGCTCGCCGACCACTACCAGCAGA
ACACCCCCATCGGCGACGGCCCCGTGCTGCTGCCCGACAACCACTACCTGAGCACCCAGTCCGCCCTGAG
CAAAGACCCCAACGAGAAGCGCGATCACATGGTCCTGCTGGAGTTCGTGACCGCCGCCGGGATCACTCTC
GGCATGGACGAGCTGTACAAGTAACTCGAGGGCGCGCCTCTAGAACTATAGTGAGTCGTATTACGTAGAT
CCAGACATGATAAGATACATTGATGAGTTTGGACAAACCACAACTAGAATGCAGTGAAAAAAATGCTTTA
TTTGTGAAATTTGTGATGCTATTGCTTTATTTGTAACCATTATAAGCTGCAATAAACAAGTTAACAACAA
CAATTGCATTCATTTTATGTTTCAGGTTCAGGGGGAGGTGTGGGAGGTTTTTTCCAACTTTATTATACAA
AGTTGGCATTATAAAAAAGCATTGCTTATCAATTTGTTGCAACGAACAGGTCACTATCAGTCAAAATAAA
ATCATTATTTGGAGCTCCATGGCGTTGTCTAGCAAGGAAGTGAAGAGCTATCCGGATATATATGTATGTT
ATCATAACTGTACTGGCTATGTCAGGTGGTAATGACTGTAACGTTACGTTACTCGTTGTAGGCACGACAT
TGAATATGCTCTTCTCCGCTGTGGCCCGAACGCCTCCCGCTAGCGATGGGATCTCGGCCGCGATATCCCC
TATAGTGAGTCGTATTACATGGTCATAGCTGTTTCCTGGCAGCTCTGGCCCGTGTCTCAAAATCTCTGAT
GTTACATTGCACAAGATAAAAATATATCATCATGAACAATAAAACTGTCTGCTTACATAAACAGTAATAC
AAGGGGTGTTATGAGCCATATTCAACGGGAAACGTCGAGGCCGCGATTAAATTCCAACATGGATGCTGAT
TTATATGGGTATAAATGGGCTCGCGATAATGTCGGGCAATCAGGTGCGACAATCTATCGCTTGTATGGGA
AGCCCGATGCGCCAGAGTTGTTTCTGAAACATGGCAAAGGTAGCGTTGCCAATGATGTTACAGATGAGAT
GGTCAGACTAAACTGGCTGACGGAATTTATGCCTCTTCCGACCATCAAGCATTTTATCCGTACTCCTGAT
GATGCATGGTTACTCACCACTGCGATCCCCGGAAAAACAGCATTCCAGGTATTAGAAGAATATCCTGATT
CAGGTGAAAATATTGTTGATGCGCTGGCAGTGTTCCTGCGCCGGTTGCATTCGATTCCTGTTTGTAATTG
TCCTTTTAACAGCGATCGCGTATTTCGTCTCGCTCAGGCGCAATCACGAATGAATAACGGTTTGGTTGAT
GCGAGTGATTTTGATGACGAGCGTAATGGCTGGCCTGTTGAACAAGTCTGGAAAGAAATGCATAAACTTT
TGCCATTCTCACCGGATTCAGTCGTCACTCATGGTGATTTCTCACTTGATAACCTTATTTTTGACGAGGG
GAAATTAATAGGTTGTATTGATGTTGGACGAGTCGGAATCGCAGACCGATACCAGGATCTTGCCATCCTA
TGGAACTGCCTCGGTGAGTTTTCTCCTTCATTACAGAAACGGCTTTTTCAAAAATATGGTATTGATAATC
CTGATATGAATAAATTGCAGTTTCATTTGATGCTCGATGAGTTTTTCTAATCAGAATTGGTTAATTGGTT
GTAACACTGGCAGAGCATTACGCTGACTTGACGGGACGGCGCAAGCTCATGACCAAAATCCCTTAACGTG
AGTTACGCGTCGTTCCACTGAGCGTCAGACCCCGTAGAAAAGATCAAAGGATCTTCTTGAGATCCTTTTT
TTCTGCGCGTAATCTGCTGCTTGCAAACAAAAAAACCACCGCTACCAGCGGTGGTTTGTTTGCCGGATCA
AGAGCTACCAACTCTTTTTCCGAAGGTAACTGGCTTCAGCAGAGCGCAGATACCAAATACTGTTCTTCTA
GTGTAGCCGTAGTTAGGCCACCACTTCAAGAACTCTGTAGCACCGCCTACATACCTCGCTCTGCTAATCC
TGTTACCAGTGGCTGCTGCCAGTGGCGATAAGTCGTGTCTTACCGGGTTGGACTCAAGACGATAGTTACC
GGATAAGGCGCAGCGGTCGGGCTGAACGGGGGGTTCGTGCACACAGCCCAGCTTGGAGCGAACGACCTAC
ACCGAACTGAGATACCTACAGCGTGAGCTATGAGAAAGCGCCACGCTTCCCGAAGGGAGAAAGGCGGACA
GGTATCCGGTAAGCGGCAGGGTCGGAACAGGAGAGCGCACGAGGGAGCTTCCAGGGGGAAACGCCTGGTA
TCTTTATAGTCCTGTCGGGTTTCGCCACCTCTGACTTGAGCGTCGATTTTTGTGATGCTCGTCAGGGGGG
CGGAGCCTATGGAAAAACGCCAGCAACGCGGCCTTTTTACGGTTCCTGGCCTTTTGCTGGCCTTTTGCTC
ACATGTT
