>Addgene plasmid #117811 | pGTag-NLS-eGFP-SV40 | depositor partial sequence | sequence record 222426 | Backbone
TGAAGAGCTATCCGGATATATATGTATGTTATCATAACTGTACTGGCTATGTCAGGTGGTAATGACTGTA
ACGTTACGTTACTCGTTGTAGGCACGACATTGAATATGCTCTTCTCCGCTGTGGCCCGAACGCCTCCCGC
TAGCGATGGGATCTCGGCCGCGATATCCCCTATAGTGAGTCGTATTACATGGTCATAGCTGTTTCCTGGC
AGCTCTGGCCCGTGTCTCAAAATCTCTGATGTTACATTGCACAAGATAAAAATATATCATCATGAACAAT
AAAACTGTCTGCTTACATAAACAGTAATACAAGGGGTGTTATGAGCCATATTCAACGGGAAACGTCGAGG
CCGCGATTAAATTCCAACATGGATGCTGATTTATATGGGTATAAATGGGCTCGCGATAATGTCGGGCAAT
CAGGTGCGACAATCTATCGCTTGTATGGGAAGCCCGATGCGCCAGAGTTGTTTCTGAAACATGGCAAAGG
TAGCGTTGCCAATGATGTTACAGATGAGATGGTCAGACTAAACTGGCTGACGGAATTTATGCCTCTTCCG
ACCATCAAGCATTTTATCCGTACTCCTGATGATGCATGGTTACTCACCACTGCGATCCCCGGAAAAACAG
CATTCCAGGTATTAGAAGAATATCCTGATTCAGGTGAAAATATTGTTGATGCGCTGGCAGTGTTCCTGCG
CCGGTTGCATTCGATTCCTGTTTGTAATTGTCCTTTTAACAGCGATCGCGTATTTCGTCTCGCTCAGGCG
CAATCACGAATGAATAACGGTTTGGTTGATGCGAGTGATTTTGATGACGAGCGTAATGGCTGGCCTGTTG
AACAAGTCTGGAAAGAAATGCATAAACTTTTGCCATTCTCACCGGATTCAGTCGTCACTCATGGTGATTT
CTCACTTGATAACCTTATTTTTGACGAGGGGAAATTAATAGGTTGTATTGATGTTGGACGAGTCGGAATC
GCAGACCGATACCAGGATCTTGCCATCCTATGGAACTGCCTCGGTGAGTTTTCTCCTTCATTACAGAAAC
GGCTTTTTCAAAAATATGGTATTGATAATCCTGATATGAATAAATTGCAGTTTCATTTGATGCTCGATGA
GTTTTTCTAATCAGAATTGGTTAATTGGTTGTAACACTGGCAGAGCATTACGCTGACTTGACGGGACGGC
GCAAGCTCATGACCAAAATCCCTTAACGTGAGTTACGCGTCGTTCCACTGAGCGTCAGACCCCGTAGAAA
AGATCAAAGGATCTTCTTGAGATCCTTTTTTTCTGCGCGTAATCTGCTGCTTGCAAACAAAAAAACCACC
GCTACCAGCGGTGGTTTGTTTGCCGGATCAAGAGCTACCAACTCTTTTTCCGAAGGTAACTGGCTTCAGC
AGAGCGCAGATACCAAATACTGTCCTTCTAGTGTAGCCGTAGTTAGGCCACCACTTCAAGAACTCTGTAG
CACCGCCTACATACCTCGCTCTGCTAATCCTGTTACCAGTGGCTGCTGCCAGTGGCGATAAGTCGTGTCT
TACCGGGTTGGACTCAAGACGATAGTTACCGGATAAGGCGCAGCGGTCGGGCTGAACGGGGGGTTCGTGC
ACACAGCCCAGCTTGGAGCGAACGACCTACACCGAACTGAGATACCTACAGCGTGAGCATTGAGAAAGCG
CCACGCTTCCCGAAGGGAGAAAGGCGGACAGGTATCCGGTAAGCGGCAGGGTCGGAACAGGAGAGCGCAC
GAGGGAGCTTCCAGGGGGAAACGCCTGGTATCTTTATAGTCCTGTCGGGTTTCGCCACCTCTGACTTGAG
CGTCGATTTTTGTGATGCTCGTCAGGGGGGCGGAGCCTATGGAAAAACGCCAGCAACGCGGCCTTTTTAC
GGTTCCTGGCCTTTTGCTGGCCTTTTGCTCACATGTTCTTTCCTGCGTTATCCCCTGATTCTGTGGATAA
CCGTATTACCGCCTTTGAGTGAGCTGATACCGCTCGCCGCAGCCGAACGACCGAGCGCAGCGAGTCAGTG
AGCGAGGAAGCGGATGTGCGCCCAATACGCAAACCGCCTCTCCCCGCGCGTTGGCCGATTCATTAATGCA
GCTGGCACGACAGGTTTCCCGACTGGAAAGCGGGCAGTGAGCGCAACGCAATTAATACGCGTACCGCTAG
CCAGGAAGAGTTTGTAGAAACGCAAAAAGGCCATCCGTCAGGATGGCCTTCTGCTTAGTTTGATGCCTGG
CAGTTTATGGCGGGCGTCCTGCCCGCCACCCTCCGGGCCGTTGCTTCACAACGTTCAAATCCGCTCCCGG
CGGATTTGTCCTACTCAGGAGAGCGTTCACCGACAAACAACAGATAAAACGAAAGGCCCAGTCTTCCGAC
TGAGCCTTTCGTTTTATTTGATGCCTGGCAGTTCCCTACTCTCGCGTTAACGCTAGCATGGATGTTTTCC
CAGTCACGACGTTGTAAAACGACGGCCAGTCTTAAGCTCGGGCCCTGCAGCTCTAGAGCTCGAATTCGGG
AGGCGTTCGGGCCACAGCGGACACGCAGGTGCGCAACGCAATTAATGTGAGTTAGCTCACTCATTAGGCA
CCCCAGGCTTTACACTTTATGCTTCCGGCTCGTATGTTGTGTGGAATTGTGAGCGGATAACAATTTCACA
CAGGAAACAGCTATGACCATGATTACGCCAAGCGCGCAATTAACCCTCACTAAAGGGAACAAAAGCTGGA
GGACCTCGAGGGGGGGCCCGGTACCCAATTCGCCCTATAGTGAGTCGTATTACGCGCGCTCACTGGCCGT
CGTTTTACAACGTCGTGACTGGGAAAACCCTGGCGTTACCCAACTTAATCGCCTTGCAGCACATCCCCCT
TTCGCCAGCTGGCGTAATAGCGAAGAGGCCCGCACCGATCGCCCTTCCCAACAGTTGCGCAGCCTGAATG
GCGAATGGACCTGCCACA
