>Addgene plasmid #117811 | pGTag-NLS-eGFP-SV40 | depositor partial sequence | sequence record 222427 | Insert
GGATCCGGAGCCACGAACTTCTCTCTGTTAAAGCAAGCAGGAGACGTGGAAGAAAACCCCGGTCCTATGG
CTCCAAAGAAGAAGCGTAAGGTAATGGTGAGCAAGGGCGAGGAGCTGTTCACCGGGGTGGTGCCCATCCT
GGTCGAGCTGGACGGCGACGTAAACGGCCACAAGTTCAGCGTGTCCGGCGAGGGCGAGGGCGATGCCACC
TACGGCAAGCTGACCCTGAAGTTCATCTGCACCACCGGCAAGCTGCCCGTGCCCTGGCCCACCCTCGTGA
CCACCCTGACCTACGGCGTGCAGTGCTTCAGCCGCTACCCCGACCACATGAAGCAGCACGACTTCTTCAA
GTCCGCCATGCCCGAAGGCTACGTCCAGGAGCGCACCATCTTCTTCAAGGACGACGGCAACTACAAGACC
CGCGCCGAGGTGAAGTTCGAGGGCGACACCCTGGTGAACCGCATCGAGCTGAAGGGCATCGACTTCAAGG
AGGACGGCAACATCCTGGGGCACAAGCTGGAGTACAACTACAACAGCCACAACGTCTATATCATGGCCGA
CAAGCAGAAGAACGGCATCAAGGTGAACTTCAAGATCCGCCACAACATCGAGGACGGCAGCGTGCAGCTC
GCCGACCACTACCAGCAGAACACCCCCATCGGCGACGGCCCCGTGCTGCTGCCCGACAACCACTACCTGA
GCACCCAGTCCGCCCTGAGCAAAGACCCCAACGAGAAGCGCGATCACATGGTCCTGCTGGAGTTCGTGAC
CGCCGCCGGGATCACTCTCGGCATGGACGAGCTGTACAAGTAACTCGAGGGCGCGCCTCTAGAACTATAG
TGAGTCGTATTACGTAGATCCAGACATGATAAGATACATTGATGAGTTTGGACAAACCACAACTAGAATG
CAGTGAAAAAAATGCTTTATTTGTGAAATTTGTGATGCTATTGCTTTATTTGTAACCATTATAAGCTGCA
ATAAACAAGTTAACAACAACAATTGCATTCATTTTATGTTTCAGGTTCAGGGGGAGGTGTGGGAGGTTTT
TTCCAACTTTATTATACAAAGTTGGCATTATAAAAAAGCATTGCTTATCAATTTGTTGCAACGAACAGGT
CACTATCAGTCAAAATAAAATCATTATTTGGAGCTCCATGGCGTTGTCTAGCAAGGAAG
